Addgene plasmid #17444: pEGFP-hsp27 wt FL
Depositing lab: Andrea Doseff. Depositing organization: Ohio State University. Publication: Binding of caspase-3 prodomain to heat shock protein 27 regulates monocyte apoptosis by inhibiting caspase-3 proteolytic activation. Voss OH, Batra S, Kolattukudy SJ, Gonzalez-Mejia ME, Smith JB, Doseff AI. J Biol Chem. 2007 Aug 24. 282(34):25088-99. 10.1074/jbc.M701740200 PubMed 17597071.
Backbone
  Vector backbone: pEGFP-C2
  Backbone manufacturer: BD Biosciences Clontech
  Backbone size w/o insert (bp): 4700
  Vector type: Mammalian Expression
  Selectable markers: Neomycin (select with G418)
Growth in bacteria
  Bacterial resistance: Kanamycin, 50 μg/mL
  Growth temperature: 37°C
  Growth strain: Top10
  Growth instructions: TOP-10
  Copy number: High Copy
Gene/Insert
  Gene/Insert name: small heat shock protein27 (alt name: HSPB1)
  Species: H. sapiens (human)
  Insert size (bp): 633
  GenBank ID: BC012768
  Entrez Gene: HSPB1 (a.k.a. CMT2F, HEL-S-102, HMN2B, HMND3, HS.76067, HSP27, HSP28, Hsp25, SRP27)
  Tag / fusion protein: GFP (N terminal on backbone)
  Cloning method: Restriction Enzyme; 5′ cloning site EcoR I (not destroyed); 3′ cloning site Sal I (not destroyed)
  Sequencing primers: 5′ GGGATCCTAGAATTCGCCCACCATGACCGAGCGCCGCGT; 3′ CTCGAGGTCGACCTTGGCGGCAGTCTCATC
Terms and licenses: Academic/Nonprofit Terms; Industry Terms: Not Available to Industry
How to cite: pEGFP-hsp27 wt FL was a gift from Andrea Doseff (Addgene plasmid # 17444 ; http://n2t.net/addgene:17444 ; RRID:Addgene_17444)
