[The description below was written by a language model from this plasmid's Addgene catalogue record and pLannotate feature annotations shown in this document.]
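Description:
pEGFP-hsp27 wt FL is a mammalian expression plasmid built on the pEGFP-C2 backbone that produces full-length, wild-type human small heat shock protein 27 (HSP27, gene HSPB1) fused to the C-terminus of EGFP. The sequenced plasmid is 5,286 nt. Transcription is driven by the human cytomegalovirus immediate-early enhancer and promoter. The EGFP open reading frame is followed by a short stretch of polylinker, and then by the HSPB1 coding sequence, which was inserted between EcoRI and SalI sites that are both retained. The transcript ends at an SV40 polyadenylation signal. The short "large T antigen" fragment annotated just upstream of that signal is probably part of the SV40-derived terminator region rather than a functional gene.

The plasmid is maintained at high copy number in E. coli through a ColE1/pUC-type origin, and it also carries an f1 phage origin for single-stranded DNA production. One Tn5 aminoglycoside phosphotransferase gene (NeoR/KanR) provides selection in both hosts. A bacterial bla-type promoter expresses it for kanamycin resistance, and the SV40 early promoter, paired with an HSV TK polyadenylation signal, expresses it in mammalian cells for G418 selection of stable transfectants. The small ble and bGH poly(A) fragments in the feature table look like partial annotation matches and not working elements.

The fusion allows HSP27 to be expressed constitutively in transfected cells and followed by green fluorescence or through the GFP tag. HSP27 is a molecular chaperone involved in stress resistance and actin organization. The associated publication examined how HSP27 binds the caspase-3 prodomain and so restrains caspase-3 activation and monocyte apoptosis, which suggests use in localization, interaction and overexpression studies of that pathway.
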