Features (pLannotate 1.2.2; 16 found; start..end, strand, type, name):
     61..364     +  enhancer       CMV enhancer: human cytomegalovirus immediate early enhancer
    365..568     +  promoter       CMV promoter: human cytomegalovirus (CMV) immediate early promoter
    613..1329    +  CDS            EGFP: EGFP is a basic (constitutively fluorescent) green fluorescent protein published in 1996, derived from Aequorea victoria. It is reported to be a rapidly-maturing weak dimer with moderate acid sensitivity.
   1335..1368    +  misc_feature   MCS (fragment): multiple cloning site
   1375..1989    +  CDS            HSPB1 (sequence partly withheld): HSPB1_HUMAN - Also known as HSP27, HSP28. Experimental evidence at protein level: Swiss-Prot protein existence level 1. Small heat shock protein which functions as a molecular chaperone probably maintaining denatured proteins in a folding- competent state (PubMed:10383393, PubMed:20178975). Plays a role in stress resistance and actin organization (PubMed:19166925). Through its molecular chaperone activity may regulate numerous biological processes including the phosphorylation and the axonal transport of neurofilament proteins (PubMed:23728742). From Homo sapiens (Human).
   1997..2022    +  misc_feature   MCS (fragment): multiple cloning site
   2039..2123    +  CDS            large T antigen (fragment): large T antigen from SV40 (simian virus 40)
   2146..2267    +  polyA_signal   SV40 poly(A) signal: SV40 polyadenylation signal
   2301..2729    -  rep_origin     f1 ori (sequence partly withheld): f1 bacteriophage origin of replication; arrow indicates direction of (+) strand synthesis
   2756..2860    +  promoter       AmpR promoter: bla
   2929..3139    +  promoter       SV40 promoter: SV40 early promoter
   3182..3976    +  CDS            NeoR/KanR: aminoglycoside phosphotransferase from Tn5; aph(3')-II (or nptII); confers resistance to neomycin, kanamycin, and G418 (Geneticin®)
   3997..4149    +  CDS            ble (fragment): BLE_KLEPN - Experimental evidence at protein level: Swiss-Prot protein existence level 1. Binding protein with a strong affinity to the bleomycin family of antibiotics. Binds to CL990; an antimitotic-antibiotic compound. From Klebsiella pneumoniae.
   4208..4255    +  polyA_signal   HSV TK poly(A) signal: herpes simplex virus thymidine kinase polyadenylation signal (Cole and Stacy, 1985)
   4346..4362    -  polyA_signal   bGH poly(A) signal (fragment): bovine growth hormone polyadenylation signal
   4584..5172    +  rep_origin     ori: high-copy-number ColE1/pMB1/pBR322/pUC origin of replication
>Addgene plasmid #17444 | pEGFP-hsp27 wt FL | addgene full sequence | sequence record 246070 | Addgene NGS Result
TAGTTATTAATAGTAATCAATTACGGGGTCATTAGTTCATAGCCCATATATGGAGTTCCGCGTTACATAA
CTTACGGTAAATGGCCCGCCTGGCTGACCGCCCAACGACCCCCGCCCATTGACGTCAATAATGACGTATG
TTCCCATAGTAACGCCAATAGGGACTTTCCATTGACGTCAATGGGTGGAGTATTTACGGTAAACTGCCCA
CTTGGCAGTACATCAAGTGTATCATATGCCAAGTACGCCCCCTATTGACGTCAATGACGGTAAATGGCCC
GCCTGGCATTATGCCCAGTACATGACCTTATGGGACTTTCCTACTTGGCAGTACATCTACGTATTAGTCA
TCGCTATTACCATGGTGATGCGGTTTTGGCAGTACATCAATGGGCGTGGATAGCGGTTTGACTCACGGGG
ATTTCCAAGTCTCCACCCCATTGACGTCAATGGGAGTTTGTTTTGGCACCAAAATCAACGGGACTTTCCA
AAATGTCGTAACAACTCCGCCCCATTGACGCAAATGGGCGGTAGGCGTGTACGGTGGGAGGTCTATATAA
GCAGAGCTGGTTTAGTGAACCGTCAGATCCGCTAGCGCTACCGGTCGCCACCATGGTGAGCAAGGGCGAG
GAGCTGTTCACCGGGGTGGTGCCCATCCTGGTCGAGCTGGACGGCGACGTAAACGGCCACAAGTTCAGCG
TGTCCGGCGAGGGCGAGGGCGATGCCACCTACGGCAAGCTGACCCTGAAGTTCATCTGCACCACCGGCAA
GCTGCCCGTGCCCTGGCCCACCCTCGTGACCACCCTGACCTACGGCGTGCAGTGCTTCAGCCGCTACCCC
GACCACATGAAGCAGCACGACTTCTTCAAGTCCGCCATGCCCGAAGGCTACGTCCAGGAGCGCACCATCT
TCTTCAAGGACGACGGCAACTACAAGACCCGCGCCGAGGTGAAGTTCGAGGGCGACACCCTGGTGAACCG
CATCGAGCTGAAGGGCATCGACTTCAAGGAGGACGGCAACATCCTGGGGCACAAGCTGGAGTACAACTAC
AACAGCCACAACGTCTATATCATGGCCGACAAGCAGAAGAACGGCATCAAGGTGAACTTCAAGATCCGCC
ACAACATCGAGGACGGCAGCGTGCAGCTCGCCGACCACTACCAGCAGAACACCCCCATCGGCGACGGCCC
CGTGCTGCTGCCCGACAACCACTACCTGAGCACCCAGTCCGCCCTGAGCAAAGACCCCAACGAGAAGCGC
GATCACATGGTCCTGCTGGAGTTCGTGACCGCCGCCGGGATCACTCTCGGCATGGACGAGCTGTACAAGT
CCGGCCGGACTCAGATCTCGAGCTCAAGCTTCGAATTCGCCACCATGACCGAGCGCCGCGTCCCCTTCTC
GCTCCTGCGGGGCCCCAGCTGGGACCCCTTCCGCGACTGGTACCCGCATAGCCGCCTCTTCGACCAGGCC
TTCGGGCTGCCCCGGCTGCCGGAGGAGTGGTCGCAGTGGTTAGGCGGCAGCAGCTGGCCAGGCTACGTGC
GCCCCCTGCCCCCCGCCGCCATCGAGAGCCCCGCAGTGGCCGCGCCCGCCTACAGCCGCGCGCTCAGCCG
GCAACTCAGCAGC
[264 nt withheld, positions 1624-1887]
CTAGCCACGCAGTCCAACGAGATCACCATCCCAGTCACCTTCGAGTCGCGGGCCCAGCTTGGGGGCCCAG
AAGCTGCAAAATCCGATGAGACTGCCGCCAAGGTCGACCTCGACGGTACCGCGGGCCCGGGATCCACCGG
ATCTAGATAACTGATCATAATCAGCCATACCACATTTGTAGAGGTTTTACTTGCTTTAAAAAACCTCCCA
CACCTCCCCCTGAACCTGAAACATAAAATGAATGCAATTGTTGTTGTTAACTTGTTTATTGCAGCTTATA
ATGGTTACAAATAAAGCAATAGCATCACAAATTTCACAAATAAAGCATTTTTTTCACTGCATTCTAGTTG
TGGTTTGTCCAAACTCATCAATGTATCTTAACGCGTAAATTGTAAGCGTTAATATTTTGTTAAAATTCGC
GTTAAATTTTTGTTAAATCAGCTCATTTTTTAACCAATAGGCCGAAATCGGCAAAATCCCTTATAAATCA
AAAGAATAGACCGAGATAGGGT
[37 nt withheld, positions 2400-2436]
AAAGAACGTGGACTCCAACGTCAAAGG
[49 nt withheld, positions 2464-2512]
T
[91 nt withheld, positions 2514-2604]
G
[124 nt withheld, positions 2606-2729]
CAGGTGGCACTTTTCGGGGAAATGTGCGCGGAACCCCTATTTGTTTATTTTTCTAAATACATTCAAATAT
GTATCCGCTCATGAGACAATAACCCTGATAAATGCTTCAATAATATTGAAAAAGGAAGAGTCCTGAGGCG
GAAAGAACCAGCTGTGGAATGTGTGTCAGTTAGGGTGTGGAAAGTCCCCAGGCTCCCCAGCAGGCAGAAG
TATGCAAAGCATGCATCTCAATTAGTCAGCAACCATAGTCCCGCCCCTAACTCCGCCCATCCCGCCCCTA
ACTCCGCCCAGTTCCGCCCATTCTCCGCCCCATGGCTGACTAATTTTTTTTATTTATGCAGAGGCCGAGG
CCGCCTCGGCCTCTGAGCTATTCCAGAAGTAGTGAGGAGGCTTTTTTGGAGGCCTAGGCTTTTGCAAAGA
TCGATCAAGAGACAGGATGAGGATCGTTTCGCATGATTGAACAAGATGGATTGCACGCAGGTTCTCCGGC
CGCTTGGGTGGAGAGGCTATTCGGCTATGACTGGGCACAACAGACAATCGGCTGCTCTGATGCCGCCGTG
TTCCGGCTGTCAGCGCAGGGGCGCCCGGTTCTTTTTGTCAAGACCGACCTGTCCGGTGCCCTGAATGAAC
TGCAAGACGAGGCAGCGCGGCTATCGTGGCTGGCCACGACGGGCGTTCCTTGCGCAGCTGTGCTCGACGT
TGTCACTGAAGCGGGAAGGGACTGGCTGCTATTGGGCGAAGTGCCGGGGCAGGATCTCCTGTCATCTCAC
CTTGCTCCTGCCGAGAAAGTATCCATCATGGCTGATGCAATGCGGCGGCTGCATACGCTTGATCCGGCTA
CCTGCCCATTCGACCACCAAGCGAAACATCGCATCGAGCGAGCACGTACTCGGATGGAAGCCGGTCTTGT
CGATCAGGATGATCTGGACGAAGAGCATCAGGGGCTCGCGCCAGCCGAACTGTTCGCCAGGCTCAAGGCG
AGCATGCCCGACGGCGAGGATCTCGTCGTGACCCATGGCGATGCCTGCTTGCCGAATATCATGGTGGAAA
ATGGCCGCTTTTCTGGATTCATCGACTGTGGCCGGCTGGGTGTGGCGGACCGCTATCAGGACATAGCGTT
GGCTACCCGTGATATTGCTGAAGAGCTTGGCGGCGAATGGGCTGACCGCTTCCTCGTGCTTTACGGTATC
GCCGCTCCCGATTCGCAGCGCATCGCCTTCTATCGCCTTCTTGACGAGTTCTTCTGAGCGGGACTCTGGG
GTTCGAAATGACCGACCAAGCGACGCCCAACCTGCCATCACGAGATTTCGATTCCACCGCCGCCTTCTAT
GAAAGGTTGGGCTTCGGAATCGTTTTCCGGGACGCCGGCTGGATGATCCTCCAGCGCGGGGATCTCATGC
TGGAGTTCTTCGCCCACCCTAGGGGGAGGCTAACTGAAACACGGAAGGAGACAATACCGGAAGGAACCCG
CGCTATGACGGCAATAAAAAGACAGAATAAAACGCACGGTGTTGGGTCGTTTGTTCATAAACGCGGGGTT
CGGTCCCAGGGCTGGCACTCTGTCGATACCCCACCGAGACCCCATTGGGGCCAATACGCCCGCGTTTCTT
CCTTTTCCCCACCCCACCCCCCAAGTTCGGGTGAAGGCCCAGGGCTCGCAGCCAACGTCGGGGCGGCAGG
CCCTGCCATAGCCTCAGGTTACTCATATATACTTTAGATTGATTTAAAACTTCATTTTTAATTTAAAAGG
ATCTAGGTGAAGATCCTTTTTGATAATCTCATGACCAAAATCCCTTAACGTGAGTTTTCGTTCCACTGAG
CGTCAGACCCCGTAGAAAAGATCAAAGGATCTTCTTGAGATCCTTTTTTTCTGCGCGTAATCTGCTGCTT
GCAAACAAAAAAACCACCGCTACCAGCGGTGGTTTGTTTGCCGGATCAAGAGCTACCAACTCTTTTTCCG
AAGGTAACTGGCTTCAGCAGAGCGCAGATACCAAATACTGTTCTTCTAGTGTAGCCGTAGTTAGGCCACC
ACTTCAAGAACTCTGTAGCACCGCCTACATACCTCGCTCTGCTAATCCTGTTACCAGTGGCTGCTGCCAG
TGGCGATAAGTCGTGTCTTACCGGGTTGGACTCAAGACGATAGTTACCGGATAAGGCGCAGCGGTCGGGC
TGAACGGGGGGTTCGTGCACACAGCCCAGCTTGGAGCGAACGACCTACACCGAACTGAGATACCTACAGC
GTGAGCTATGAGAAAGCGCCACGCTTCCCGAAGGGAGAAAGGCGGACAGGTATCCGGTAAGCGGCAGGGT
CGGAACAGGAGAGCGCACGAGGGAGCTTCCAGGGGGAAACGCCTGGTATCTTTATAGTCCTGTCGGGTTT
CGCCACCTCTGACTTGAGCGTCGATTTTTGTGATGCTCGTCAGGGGGGCGGAGCCTATGGAAAAACGCCA
GCAACGCGGCCTTTTTACGGTTCCTGGCCTTTTGCTGGCCTTTTGCTCACATGTTCTTTCCTGCGTTATC
CCCTGATTCTGTGGATAACCGTATTACCGCCATGCAT
