>Addgene plasmid #17444 | pEGFP-hsp27 wt FL | depositor partial sequence | sequence record 8613 | Author sequence
GAATTCGCCACCATGACCGAGCGCCGCGTCCCCTTCTCGCTCCTGCGGGGCCCCAGCTGGGACCCCTTCC
GCGACTGGTACCCGCATAGCCGCCTCTTCGACCAGGCCTTCGGGCTGCCCCGGCTGCCGGAGGAGTGGTC
GCAGTGGTTAGGCGGCAGCAGCTGGCCAGGCTACGTGCGCCCCCTGCCCCCCGCCGCCATCGAGAGCCCC
GCAGTGGCCGCGCCCGCCTACAGCCGCGCGCTCAGCCGGCAACTCAGCAGC
[264 nt withheld, positions 262-525]
CTAGCCACGCAGTCCAACGAGATCACCATCCCAGTCACCTTCGAGTCGCGGGCCCAGCTTGGGGGCCCAG
AAGCTGCAAAATCCGATGAGACTGCCGCCAAGGTCGAC
