>Addgene plasmid #17444 | pEGFP-hsp27 wt FL | addgene partial sequence | sequence record 98052 | SV40pA-R 5'-GAAATTTGTGATGCTATTGC-3'
AGCTGCAATAAACAAGTTAACAACAACAATTGCATTCATTTTATGTTTCAGGTTCAGGGGGAGGTGTGGG
AGGTTTTTTAAAGCAAGTAAAACCTCTACAAATGTGGTATGGCTGATTATGATCAGTTATCTAGATCCGG
TGGATCCCGGGCCCGCGGTACCGTCGAGGTCGACCTTGGCGGCAGTCTCATCGGATTTTGCAGCTTCTGG
GCCCCCAAGCTGGGCCCGCGACTCGAAGGTGACTGGGATGGTGATCTCGTTGGACTGCGTGGCTAG
[264 nt withheld, positions 277-540]
GCTGCTGAGTTGCCGGCTGAGCGCGCGGCTGTAGGCGGGCGCGGCCACTGCGGGGCTCTCGATGGCGGCG
GGGGGCAGGGGGCGCACGTAGCCTGGCCAGCTGCTGCCGCCTAACCACTGCGACCACTCCTCCGGCAGCC
GGGGCAGCCCGAAGGCCTGGTCGAAGAGGCGGCTATGCGGGTACCAGTCGCGGAAGGGGTCCCAGCTGGG
GCCCCGCAGGAGCGAGAAGGGGACGCGGCGCTCGGTCATGGTGGCGAATTCGAAGCTTGAGCTCGAGATC
TGAGTCCGGCCGGACTTGTACAGCTCGTCCATGCCGAGAGTGATCCCGGCGGCGGTCACGAACTCCAGCA
GGACCATGTGATCGCGCTTCTCGTTGGGGTCTTTGCTCAGGGCGGACTGGGTGCTCAGGTAGTGGTTGTC
GGGCAGCAGCACGGGGCCGTCGCCGATGGGGGTGTTCTGCTGGTAGTGGTCGGC
