>Addgene plasmid #17444 | pEGFP-hsp27 wt FL | addgene partial sequence | sequence record 100189 | EGFP-C 5'-CATGGTCCTGCTGGAGTTCGTG-3'
ACGAGCTGTACAAGTCCGGCCGGACTCAGATCTCGAGCTCAAGCTTCGAATTCGCCACCATGACCGAGCG
CCGCGTCCCCTTCTCGCTCCTGCGGGGCCCCAGCTGGGACCCCTTCCGCGACTGGTACCCGCATAGCCGC
CTCTTCGACCAGGCCTTCGGGCTGCCCCGGCTGCCGGAGGAGTGGTCGCAGTGGTTAGGCGGCAGCAGCT
GGCCAGGCTACGTGCGCCCCCTGCCCCCCGCCGCCATCGAGAGCCCCGCAGTGGCCGCGCCCGCCTACAG
CCGCGCGCTCAGCCGGCAACTCAGCAGC
[264 nt withheld, positions 309-572]
CTAGCCACGCAGTCCAACGAGATCACCATCCCAGTCACCTTCGAGTCGCGGGCCCAGCTTGGGGGCCCAG
AAGCTGCAAAATCCGATGAGACTGCCGCCAAGGTCGACCTCGACGGTACCGCGGGCCCGGGATCCACCGG
ATCTAGATAACTGATCATAATCAGCCATACCACATTTGTAGAGGTTTTACTTGCTTTAAAAAACCTCCCA
CACCTCCCCCTGAACCTGAAACATAAAATGAATGCAATTGTTGTTGTTAACTTGTTTATTGCAGCTTATA
ATGGTTACAAATAAAGCAATAGCATCACAAATTTCA
